Addgene plasmid #131987: pDONR221_SLC22A13
Purpose: Gateway entry clone with codon-optimized ORF sequence for subcloning into custom expression vectors
Depositing lab: RESOLUTE Consortium & Giulio Superti-Furga. Depositing organization: CeMM Research Center for Molecular Medicine. Publication: The RESOLUTE consortium: unlocking SLC transporters for drug discovery. Superti-Furga G, Lackner D, Wiedmer T, Ingles-Prieto A, Barbosa B, Girardi E, Goldmann U, Gurtl B, Klavins K, Klimek C, Lindinger S, Lineiro-Retes E, Muller AC, Onstein S, Redinger G, Reil D, Sedlyarov V, Wolf G, Crawford M, Everley R, ... Steppan CM. Nat Rev Drug Discov. 2020 Jul;19(7):429-430. doi: 10.1038/d41573-020-00056-6. PubMed 32265506.
Backbone
  Vector backbone: pDONR221
  Backbone manufacturer: Thermo Fisher Scientific
  Backbone size w/o insert (bp): 2550
  Vector type: Mammalian Expression
Growth in bacteria
  Bacterial resistance: Kanamycin, 50 μg/mL
  Growth temperature: 37°C
  Growth strain: Stbl3
  Copy number: High Copy
Gene/Insert
  Gene/Insert name: SLC22A13 (alt name: OCTL1, OCTL3, OAT10, ORCTL3)
  Species: H. sapiens (human)
  Insert size (bp): 1653
  Entrez Gene: SLC22A13 (a.k.a. OAT10, OCTL1, OCTL3, ORCTL-3, ORCTL3)
  Cloning method: Gateway Cloning
  Sequencing primers: 5′ M13-fwd; 3′ M13-rev
Terms and licenses: Academic/Nonprofit Terms; Industry Terms
Depositor comments: For more information on the full Resolute plasmid collection, please see www.addgene.org/depositor-collections/re-solute/. Please provide your feedback on this plasmid to the RESOLUTE consortium by filling out their RESOLUTE repository feedback form: https://forms.office.com/Pages/ResponsePage.aspx?id=0e05yklzmkS7rjFGQL4N7z4feCLQvEJAmVcOCM_u885UN1JJRko0Ukg4TVQwNTZLOUxPQVJWT1NHUCQlQCN0PWcu
How to cite: pDONR221_SLC22A13 was a gift from RESOLUTE Consortium & Giulio Superti-Furga (Addgene plasmid # 131987 ; http://n2t.net/addgene:131987 ; RRID:Addgene_131987)
