[The description below was written by a language model from this plasmid's Addgene catalogue record and pLannotate feature annotations shown in this document.]
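Description:
pDONR221_SLC22A13 is a Gateway entry clone built on the pDONR221 backbone, carrying a codon-optimized open reading frame for human SLC22A13, a solute carrier family member also known as OAT10, OCTL1, OCTL3 or ORCTL3. The sequenced plasmid is about 4.2 kb. It is maintained in E. coli through a high-copy ColE1/pUC-type origin and selected with kanamycin via an aminoglycoside phosphotransferase (KanR) gene. Although the catalogue lists the vector type as mammalian expression, the annotated features include no eukaryotic promoter or polyadenylation signal. The plasmid therefore serves as a shuttle for the ORF rather than as an expression vector in its own right.

The 1,653 bp SLC22A13 coding sequence sits between attL1 and attL2 sites, the product of the recombination that placed the insert in the donor vector. These sites allow directional transfer of the ORF by an LR Clonase reaction into any attR-containing destination vector, which then supplies the promoter, tags and selection appropriate to the chosen host. Upstream of attL1 lie the rrnB T1 and T2 transcription terminators, which insulate the insert from read-through transcription originating in the backbone. A T7 promoter lies just beyond attL2, oriented back toward the insert. Short lacI and lacZα fragments are backbone remnants with no evident function here. No epitope tags or reporters are annotated on the ORF, and the record does not state whether a stop codon is present. The plasmid belongs to a large consortium collection of SLC transporter clones intended for subcloning into custom expression vectors for transporter research and drug discovery.
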