Features (pLannotate 1.2.2; 10 found; start..end, strand, type, name):
    121..213     +  CDS            lacI (fragment): lac repressor; lacI; The lac repressor binds to the lac operator to inhibit transcription in E. coli. This inhibition can be relieved by adding lactose or isopropyl-β-D-thiogalactopyranoside (IPTG).
    268..295     -  terminator     rrnB T2 terminator: transcription terminator T2 from the E. coli rrnB gene
    427..470     +  terminator     rrnB T1 terminator: Escherichia coli rrnB; transcription terminator T1 from the E. coli rrnB gene
    517..553     -  CDS            lacZα (fragment): LacZα fragment of β-galactosidase; lacZ fragment
    569..668     +  protein_bind   attL1: mutant version of attL; recombination site for the Gateway® LR reaction LR Clonase™
    674..2326    +  CDS            SLC22A13: S22AD_HUMAN - Also known as OCTL1, ORCTL3. Experimental evidence at transcript level: Swiss-Prot protein existence level 2. From Homo sapiens (Human).
   2328..2427    -  protein_bind   attL2: mutant version of attL; recombination site for the Gateway® LR reaction LR Clonase™
   2445..2463    -  promoter       T7 promoter: promoter for bacteriophage T7 RNA polymerase
   2597..3406    +  CDS            KanR: aminoglycoside phosphotransferase; aph(3')-Ia; confers resistance to kanamycin in bacteria or G418 (Geneticin®) in eukaryotes
   3553..4141    +  rep_origin     ori: high-copy-number ColE1/pMB1/pBR322/pUC origin of replication
>Addgene plasmid #131987 | pDONR221_SLC22A13 | addgene full sequence | sequence record 260404 | Addgene NGS Result
CTTTCCTGCGTTATCCCCTGATTCTGTGGATAACCGTATTACCGCCTTTGAGTGAGCTGATACCGCTCGC
CGCAGCCGAACGACCGAGCGCAGCGAGTCAGTGAGCGAGGAAGCGGAAGAGCGCCCAATACGCAAACCGC
CTCTCCCCGCGCGTTGGCCGATTCATTAATGCAGCTGGCACGACAGGTTTCCCGACTGGAAAGCGGGCAG
TGAGCGCAACGCAATTAATACGCGTACCGCTAGCCAGGAAGAGTTTGTAGAAACGCAAAAAGGCCATCCG
TCAGGATGGCCTTCTGCTTAGTTTGATGCCTGGCAGTTTATGGCGGGCGTCCTGCCCGCCACCCTCCGGG
CCGTTGCTTCACAACGTTCAAATCCGCTCCCGGCGGATTTGTCCTACTCAGGAGAGCGTTCACCGACAAA
CAACAGATAAAACGAAAGGCCCAGTCTTCCGACTGAGCCTTTCGTTTTATTTGATGCCTGGCAGTTCCCT
ACTCTCGCGTTAACGCTAGCATGGATGTTTTCCCAGTCACGACGTTGTAAAACGACGGCCAGTCTTAAGC
TCGGGCCCCAAATAATGATTTTATTTTGACTGATAGTGACCTGTTCGTTGCAACACATTGATGAGCAATG
CTTTTTTATAATGCCAACTTTGTACAAAAAAGCAGGCTCCACCATGGCCCAGTTCGTGCAGGTGCTGGCA
GAGATCGGCGACTTCGGCCGGTTTCAGATCCAGCTGCTGATCCTGCTGTGCGTGCTGAACTTCCTGTCTC
CTTTTTACTTCTTTGCCCACGTGTTCATGGTGCTGGACGAGCCACACCACTGTGCCGTGGCCTGGGTGAA
GAACCACACCTTTAATCTGTCCGCCGCAGAGCAGCTGGTGCTGTCTGTGCCACTGGATACAGCAGGACAC
CCAGAGCCTTGCCTGATGTTCAGGCCACCTCCAGCAAACGCATCCCTGCAGGACATCCTGTCTCACCGGT
TCAACGAGACCCAGCCTTGCGATATGGGCTGGGAGTACCCAGAGAATAGGCTGCCCTCTCTGAAGAACGA
GTTCAACCTGGTGTGCGACCGCAAGCACCTGAAGGATACCACACAGAGCGTGTTCATGGCCGGCCTGCTG
GTGGGCACCCTGATGTTTGGCCCTCTGTGCGACCGGATCGGCAGAAAGGCCACAATCCTGGCCCAGCTGC
TGCTGTTTACCCTGATCGGCCTGGCCACAGCCTTCGTGCCAAGCTTTGAGCTGTATATGGCCCTGAGGTT
CGCAGTGGCAACCGCAGTGGCAGGACTGAGCTTTTCCAACGTGACCCTGCTGACAGAGTGGGTGGGCCCT
AGCTGGAGAACACAGGCCGTGGTGCTGGCCCAGTGTAACTTCTCCCTGGGACAGATGGTGCTGGCAGGAC
TGGCCTACGGCTTTAGGAATTGGAGGCTGCTGCAGATCACCGGAACAGCACCAGGCCTGCTGCTGTTCTT
TTATTTCTGGGCACTGCCAGAGAGCGCCAGGTGGCTGCTGACCAGGGGACGCATGGATGAGGCCATCCAG
CTGATCCAGAAGGCCGCCAGCGTGAACCGGAGAAAGCTGTCCCCAGAGCTGATGAATCAGCTGGTGCCTG
AGAAGACCGGCCCATCCGGCAATGCCCTGGACCTGTTCAGGCACCCCCAGCTGCGCAAGGTGACACTGAT
CATCTTCTGCGTGTGGTTTGTGGATTCTCTGGGCTACTATGGACTGAGCCTGCAAGTGGGCGACTTCGGA
CTGGACGTGTACCTGACCCAGCTGATCTTTGGAGCAGTGGAGGTGCCAGCAAGGTGCAGCTCCATCTTCA
TGATGCAGCGGTTTGGCAGAAAGTGGTCCCAGCTGGGCACCCTGGTGCTGGGAGGACTGATGTGCATCAT
CATCATCTTCATCCCTGCCGATCTGCCAGTGGTGGTGACAATGCTGGCAGTGGTGGGCAAGATGGCAACC
GCAGCAGCCTTCACAATCTCTTACGTGTATAGCGCCGAGCTGTTTCCCACCATCCTGAGGCAGACAGGAA
TGGGACTGGTGGGCATCTTTTCCAGAATCGGCGGCATCCTGACCCCTCTGGTCATCCTGCTGGGAGAGTA
CCACGCCGCCCTGCCCATGCTGATCTATGGCTCTCTGCCTATCGTGGCAGGACTGCTGTGCACCCTGCTG
CCAGAGACACACGGACAGGGCCTGAAGGACACCCTGCAGGATCTGGAGCTGGGACCACACCCAAGGTCTC
CAAAGAGCGTGCCTTCCGAGAAGGAGACCGAGGCAAAGGGACGCACATCTAGCCCAGGCGTGGCCTTCGT
GTCCTCTACATATTTTGACCCAGCTTTCTTGTACAAAGTTGGCATTATAAGAAAGCATTGCTTATCAATT
TGTTGCAACGAACAGGTCACTATCAGTCAAAATAAAATCATTATTTGCCATCCAGCTGATATCCCCTATA
GTGAGTCGTATTACATGGTCATAGCTGTTTCCTGGCAGCTCTGGCCCGTGTCTCAAAATCTCTGATGTTA
CATTGCACAAGATAAAAATATATCATCATGAACAATAAAACTGTCTGCTTACATAAACAGTAATACAAGG
GGTGTTATGAGCCATATTCAACGGGAAACGTCGAGGCCGCGATTAAATTCCAACATGGATGCTGATTTAT
ATGGGTATAAATGGGCTCGCGATAATGTCGGGCAATCAGGTGCGACAATCTATCGCTTGTATGGGAAGCC
CGATGCGCCAGAGTTGTTTCTGAAACATGGCAAAGGTAGCGTTGCCAATGATGTTACAGATGAGATGGTC
AGACTAAACTGGCTGACGGAATTTATGCCTCTTCCGACCATCAAGCATTTTATCCGTACTCCTGATGATG
CATGGTTACTCACCACTGCGATCCCCGGAAAAACAGCATTCCAGGTATTAGAAGAATATCCTGATTCAGG
TGAAAATATTGTTGATGCGCTGGCAGTGTTCCTGCGCCGGTTGCATTCGATTCCTGTTTGTAATTGTCCT
TTTAACAGCGATCGCGTATTTCGTCTCGCTCAGGCGCAATCACGAATGAATAACGGTTTGGTTGATGCGA
GTGATTTTGATGACGAGCGTAATGGCTGGCCTGTTGAACAAGTCTGGAAAGAAATGCATAAACTTTTGCC
ATTCTCACCGGATTCAGTCGTCACTCATGGTGATTTCTCACTTGATAACCTTATTTTTGACGAGGGGAAA
TTAATAGGTTGTATTGATGTTGGACGAGTCGGAATCGCAGACCGATACCAGGATCTTGCCATCCTATGGA
ACTGCCTCGGTGAGTTTTCTCCTTCATTACAGAAACGGCTTTTTCAAAAATATGGTATTGATAATCCTGA
TATGAATAAATTGCAGTTTCATTTGATGCTCGATGAGTTTTTCTAATCAGAATTGGTTAATTGGTTGTAA
CACTGGCAGAGCATTACGCTGACTTGACGGGACGGCGCAAGCTCATGACCAAAATCCCTTAACGTGAGTT
ACGCGTCGTTCCACTGAGCGTCAGACCCCGTAGAAAAGATCAAAGGATCTTCTTGAGATCCTTTTTTTCT
GCGCGTAATCTGCTGCTTGCAAACAAAAAAACCACCGCTACCAGCGGTGGTTTGTTTGCCGGATCAAGAG
CTACCAACTCTTTTTCCGAAGGTAACTGGCTTCAGCAGAGCGCAGATACCAAATACTGTTCTTCTAGTGT
AGCCGTAGTTAGGCCACCACTTCAAGAACTCTGTAGCACCGCCTACATACCTCGCTCTGCTAATCCTGTT
ACCAGTGGCTGCTGCCAGTGGCGATAAGTCGTGTCTTACCGGGTTGGACTCAAGACGATAGTTACCGGAT
AAGGCGCAGCGGTCGGGCTGAACGGGGGGTTCGTGCACACAGCCCAGCTTGGAGCGAACGACCTACACCG
AACTGAGATACCTACAGCGTGAGCTATGAGAAAGCGCCACGCTTCCCGAAGGGAGAAAGGCGGACAGGTA
TCCGGTAAGCGGCAGGGTCGGAACAGGAGAGCGCACGAGGGAGCTTCCAGGGGGAAACGCCTGGTATCTT
TATAGTCCTGTCGGGTTTCGCCACCTCTGACTTGAGCGTCGATTTTTGTGATGCTCGTCAGGGGGGCGGA
GCCTATGGAAAAACGCCAGCAACGCGGCCTTTTTACGGTTCCTGGCCTTTTGCTGGCCTTTTGCTCACAT
GTT
