>Addgene plasmid #131987 | pDONR221_SLC22A13 | depositor partial sequence | sequence record 253374 | Codon-optimized ORF of SLC22A13
ATGGCCCAGTTCGTGCAGGTGCTGGCAGAGATCGGCGACTTCGGCCGGTTTCAGATCCAGCTGCTGATCC
TGCTGTGCGTGCTGAACTTCCTGTCTCCTTTTTACTTCTTTGCCCACGTGTTCATGGTGCTGGACGAGCC
ACACCACTGTGCCGTGGCCTGGGTGAAGAACCACACCTTTAATCTGTCCGCCGCAGAGCAGCTGGTGCTG
TCTGTGCCACTGGATACAGCAGGACACCCAGAGCCTTGCCTGATGTTCAGGCCACCTCCAGCAAACGCAT
CCCTGCAGGACATCCTGTCTCACCGGTTCAACGAGACCCAGCCTTGCGATATGGGCTGGGAGTACCCAGA
GAATAGGCTGCCCTCTCTGAAGAACGAGTTCAACCTGGTGTGCGACCGCAAGCACCTGAAGGATACCACA
CAGAGCGTGTTCATGGCCGGCCTGCTGGTGGGCACCCTGATGTTTGGCCCTCTGTGCGACCGGATCGGCA
GAAAGGCCACAATCCTGGCCCAGCTGCTGCTGTTTACCCTGATCGGCCTGGCCACAGCCTTCGTGCCAAG
CTTTGAGCTGTATATGGCCCTGAGGTTCGCAGTGGCAACCGCAGTGGCAGGACTGAGCTTTTCCAACGTG
ACCCTGCTGACAGAGTGGGTGGGCCCTAGCTGGAGAACACAGGCCGTGGTGCTGGCCCAGTGTAACTTCT
CCCTGGGACAGATGGTGCTGGCAGGACTGGCCTACGGCTTTAGGAATTGGAGGCTGCTGCAGATCACCGG
AACAGCACCAGGCCTGCTGCTGTTCTTTTATTTCTGGGCACTGCCAGAGAGCGCCAGGTGGCTGCTGACC
AGGGGACGCATGGATGAGGCCATCCAGCTGATCCAGAAGGCCGCCAGCGTGAACCGGAGAAAGCTGTCCC
CAGAGCTGATGAATCAGCTGGTGCCTGAGAAGACCGGCCCATCCGGCAATGCCCTGGACCTGTTCAGGCA
CCCCCAGCTGCGCAAGGTGACACTGATCATCTTCTGCGTGTGGTTTGTGGATTCTCTGGGCTACTATGGA
CTGAGCCTGCAAGTGGGCGACTTCGGACTGGACGTGTACCTGACCCAGCTGATCTTTGGAGCAGTGGAGG
TGCCAGCAAGGTGCAGCTCCATCTTCATGATGCAGCGGTTTGGCAGAAAGTGGTCCCAGCTGGGCACCCT
GGTGCTGGGAGGACTGATGTGCATCATCATCATCTTCATCCCTGCCGATCTGCCAGTGGTGGTGACAATG
CTGGCAGTGGTGGGCAAGATGGCAACCGCAGCAGCCTTCACAATCTCTTACGTGTATAGCGCCGAGCTGT
TTCCCACCATCCTGAGGCAGACAGGAATGGGACTGGTGGGCATCTTTTCCAGAATCGGCGGCATCCTGAC
CCCTCTGGTCATCCTGCTGGGAGAGTACCACGCCGCCCTGCCCATGCTGATCTATGGCTCTCTGCCTATC
GTGGCAGGACTGCTGTGCACCCTGCTGCCAGAGACACACGGACAGGGCCTGAAGGACACCCTGCAGGATC
TGGAGCTGGGACCACACCCAAGGTCTCCAAAGAGCGTGCCTTCCGAGAAGGAGACCGAGGCAAAGGGACG
CACATCTAGCCCAGGCGTGGCCTTCGTGTCCTCTACATATTTT
